Addgene plasmid #45996: pCAG-MCSn1
Purpose: (Empty Backbone) empty backbone; high expression in mammalian cells
Depositing lab: Philipp Mergenthaler. Publication: Mitochondrial hexokinase II (HKII) and phosphoprotein enriched in astrocytes (PEA15) form a molecular switch governing cellular fate depending on the metabolic state. Mergenthaler P, Kahl A, Kamitz A, van Laak V, Stohlmann K, Thomsen S, Klawitter H, Przesdzing I, Neeb L, Freyer D, Priller J, Collins TJ, Megow D, Dirnagl U, Andrews DW, Meisel A. Proc Natl Acad Sci U S A. 2012 Jan 31;109(5):1518-23. doi: 10.1073/pnas.1108225109. Epub 2012 Jan 10. PubMed 22233811.
Backbone
  Vector backbone: pCAG
  Backbone size (bp): 3243
  Vector type: Mammalian Expression
  Promoter: chicken beta-actin promoter + CMV enhancer
Growth in bacteria
  Bacterial resistance: Bleocin (Zeocin), 50 μg/mL
  Growth temperature: 37°C
  Growth strain: Top10
  Copy number: High Copy
Terms and licenses: Academic/Nonprofit Terms; Industry Terms: Not Available to Industry
Depositor comments: pCAG-MCSn1 was derived from pDRIVE-CAG (Invivogen) by removing the LacZ cassette and inserting the multiple cloning site (MCS) from pEGFP-N1 (Clontech).
How to cite: pCAG-MCSn1 was a gift from Philipp Mergenthaler (Addgene plasmid # 45996)
