[The description below was written by a language model from this plasmid's Addgene catalogue record and pLannotate feature annotations shown in this document.]
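Description:
pCAG-MCSn1 is a compact (3,243 bp) empty mammalian expression backbone designed for strong, constitutive transgene expression in mammalian cells. According to the depositor, it was derived from the commercial pDRIVE-CAG plasmid by removing the LacZ cassette and inserting the multiple cloning site of pEGFP-N1 in its place, so no insert or reporter is present. The plasmid replicates in E. coli from a high-copy ColE1/pUC-type origin. It is selected with Zeocin (bleomycin family) through the Streptoalloteichus hindustanus ble gene, which encodes a drug-binding protein and is driven by the small synthetic bacterial EM7 promoter. Because only this bacterial promoter is annotated upstream of ble, the record does not indicate a dedicated cassette for drug selection in mammalian cells.

The expression unit is the composite CAG promoter: the human cytomegalovirus immediate-early enhancer fused to the chicken β-actin promoter, followed by a chimeric intron built from chicken β-actin and rabbit β-globin intron sequences. This arrangement typically gives high, broadly active transcription, and the intron provides a splicing event that can aid mRNA processing and expression. The multiple cloning site lies immediately downstream, and transcripts are terminated by an SV40 polyadenylation region. That region is annotated as a fragment on the opposite strand alongside a short remnant of the SV40 large T antigen coding sequence, which is best read as carry-over viral sequence rather than a functional gene. The vector is intended as a recipient for cloning a coding sequence of interest for transient high-level expression after transfection. The pEGFP-N1-derived polylinker should make it easier to transfer inserts from vectors that share that site arrangement.
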