Features (pLannotate 1.2.2; 9 found; start..end, strand, type, name):
      9..312     +  enhancer       CMV enhancer: human cytomegalovirus immediate early enhancer
    314..591     +  promoter       chicken β-actin promoter: No description available
    593..1568    +  intron         chimeric intron: chimera between introns from chicken β-actin and rabbit β-globin
   1635..1691    +  misc_feature   MCS: multiple cloning site
   1717..1817    -  polyA_signal   SV40 poly(A) signal (fragment): SV40 polyadenylation signal
   1897..1965    -  CDS            large T antigen (fragment): large T antigen from SV40 (simian virus 40)
   2068..2656    +  rep_origin     ori: high-copy-number ColE1/pMB1/pBR322/pUC origin of replication
   2742..2789    +  promoter       EM7 promoter: synthetic bacterial promoter&nbsp
   2809..3180    +  CDS            ble: BLE_STRHI - Experimental evidence at protein level: Swiss-Prot protein existence level 1. Binding protein with a strong affinity to the bleomycin family of antibiotics. From Streptoalloteichus hindustanus.
>Addgene plasmid #45996 | pCAG-MCSn1 | depositor full sequence | sequence record 64738 | pCAG-MCSn1 sequence 3243 bps
CCTGCAGGCGTTACATAACTTACGGTAAATGGCCCGCCTGGCTGACCGCCCAACGACCCCCGCCCATTGA
CGTCAATAATGACGTATGTTCCCATAGTAACGCCAATAGGGACTTTCCATTGACGTCAATGGGTGGAGTA
TTTACGGTAAACTGCCCACTTGGCAGTACATCAAGTGTATCATATGCCAAGTACGCCCCCTATTGACGTC
AATGACGGTAAATGGCCCGCCTGGCATTATGCCCAGTACATGACCTTATGGGACTTTCCTACTTGGCAGT
ACATCTACGTATTAGTCATCGCTATTAACATGGTCGAGGTGAGCCCCACGTTCTGCTTCACTCTCCCCAT
CTCCCCCCCCTCCCCACCCCCAATTTTGTATTTATTTATTTTTTAATTATTTTGTGCAGCGATGGGGGCG
GGGGGGGGGGGGGGGCGCGCGCCAGGCGGGGCGGGGCGGGGCGAGGGGCGGGGCGGGGCGAGGCGGAGAG
GTGCGGCGGCAGCCAATCAGAGCGGCGCGCTCCGAAAGTTTCCTTTTATGGCGAGGCGGCGGCGGCGGCG
GCCCTATAAAAAGCGAAGCGCGCGGCGGGCGGGGAGTCGCTGCGACGCTGCCTTCGCCCCGTGCCCCGCT
CCGCCGCCGCCTCGCGCCGCCCGCCCCGGCTCTGACTGACCGCGTTACTCCCACAGGTGAGCGGGCGGGA
CGGCCCTTCTCCTCCGGGCTGTAATTAGCGCTTGGTTTAATGACGGCTTGTTTCTTTTCTGTGGCTGCGT
GAAAGCCTTGAGGGGCTCCGGGAGGGCCCTTTGTGCGGGGGGAGCGGCTCGGGGGGTGCGTGCGTGTGTG
TGTGCGTGGGGAGCGCCGCGTGCGGCTCCGCGCTGCCCGGCGGCTGTGAGCGCTGCGGGCGCGGCGCGGG
GCTTTGTGCGCTCCGCAGTGTGCGCGAGGGGAGCGCGGCCGGGGGCGGTGCCCCGCGGTGCGGGGGGGGC
TGCGAGGGGAACAAAGGCTGCGTGCGGGGTGTGTGCGTGGGGGGGTGAGCAGGGGGTGTGGGCGCGTCGG
TCGGGCTGCAACCCCCCCTGCACCCCCCTCCCCGAGTTGCTGAGCACGGCCCGGCTTCGGGTGCGGGGCT
CCGTACGGGGCGTGGCGCGGGGCTCGCCGTGCCGGGCGGGGGGTGGCGGCAGGTGGGGGTGCCGGGCGGG
GCGGGGCCGCCTCGGGCCGGGGAGGGCTCGGGGGAGGGGCGCGGCGGCCCCCGGAGCGCCGGCGGCTGTC
GAGGCGCGGCGAGCCGCAGCCATTGCCTTTTATGGTAATCGTGCGAGAGGGCGCAGGGACTTCCTTTGTC
CCAAATCTGTGCGGAGCCGAAATCTGGGAGGCGCCGCCGCACCCCCTCTAGCGGGCGCGGGGCGAAGCGG
TGCGGCGCCGGCAGGAAGGAAATGGGCGGGGAGGGCCTTCGTGCGTCGCCGCGCCGCCGTCCCCTTCTCC
CTCTCCAGCCTCGGGGCTGTCCGCGGGGGGACGGCTGCCTTCGGGGGGGACGGGGCAGGGCGGGGTTCGG
CTTCTGGCGTGTGACCGGCGGCTCTAGACAATTGTACTAACCTTCTTCTCTTTCCTCTCCTGACAGGTTG
GTGTACAGTAGCTTCCATGGACTCAGATCTCGAGCTCAAGCTTCGAATTCTGCAGTCGACGGTACCGCGG
GCCCGGGATCCACCGGTCGCCAGCGGCCGCTAGCTCGACATGATAAGATACATTGATGAGTTTGGACAAA
CCACAACTAGAATGCAGTGAAAAAAATGCTTTATTTGTGAAATTTGTGATGCTATTGCTTTATTTGTGAA
ATTTGTGATGCTATTGCTTTATTTGTAACCATTATAAGCTGCAATAAACAAGTTAACAACAACAATTGCA
TTCATTTTATGTTTCAGGTTCAGGGGGAGGTGTGGGAGGTTTTTTAAAGCAAGTAAAACCTCTACAAATG
TGGTAGATCCATTTAAATGTTAATTAACTAGCCATGACCAAAATCCCTTAACGTGAGTTTTCGTTCCACT
GAGCGTCAGACCCCGTAGAAAAGATCAAAGGATCTTCTTGAGATCCTTTTTTTCTGCGCGTAATCTGCTG
CTTGCAAACAAAAAAACCACCGCTACCAGCGGTGGTTTGTTTGCCGGATCAAGAGCTACCAACTCTTTTT
CCGAAGGTAACTGGCTTCAGCAGAGCGCAGATACCAAATACTGTTCTTCTAGTGTAGCCGTAGTTAGGCC
ACCACTTCAAGAACTCTGTAGCACCGCCTACATACCTCGCTCTGCTAATCCTGTTACCAGTGGCTGCTGC
CAGTGGCGATAAGTCGTGTCTTACCGGGTTGGACTCAAGACGATAGTTACCGGATAAGGCGCAGCGGTCG
GGCTGAACGGGGGGTTCGTGCACACAGCCCAGCTTGGAGCGAACGACCTACACCGAACTGAGATACCTAC
AGCGTGAGCTATGAGAAAGCGCCACGCTTCCCGAAGGGAGAAAGGCGGACAGGTATCCGGTAAGCGGCAG
GGTCGGAACAGGAGAGCGCACGAGGGAGCTTCCAGGGGGAAACGCCTGGTATCTTTATAGTCCTGTCGGG
TTTCGCCACCTCTGACTTGAGCGTCGATTTTTGTGATGCTCGTCAGGGGGGCGGAGCCTATGGAAAAACG
CCAGCAACGCGGCCTTTTTACGGTTCCTGGCCTTTTGCTGGCCTTTTGCTCACATGTTCTTAATTAAATT
TTTCAAAAGTAGTTGACAATTAATCATCGGCATAGTATATCGGCATAGTATAATACGACTCACTATAGGA
GGGCCATCATGGCCAAGTTGACCAGTGCTGTCCCAGTGCTCACAGCCAGGGATGTGGCTGGAGCTGTTGA
GTTCTGGACTGACAGGTTGGGGTTCTCCAGAGATTTTGTGGAGGATGACTTTGCAGGTGTGGTCAGAGAT
GATGTCACCCTGTTCATCTCAGCAGTCCAGGACCAGGTGGTGCCTGACAACACCCTGGCTTGGGTGTGGG
TGAGAGGACTGGATGAGCTGTATGCTGAGTGGAGTGAGGTGGTCTCCACCAACTTCAGGGATGCCAGTGG
CCCTGCCATGACAGAGATTGGAGAGCAGCCCTGGGGGAGAGAGTTTGCCCTGAGAGACCCAGCAGGCAAC
TGTGTGCACTTTGTGGCAGAGGAGCAGGACTGAGGATAAGAATTGAGTTTCAGAAAAGGGGGCCTGAGTG
GCCCCTTTTTTCAACTTAATTAA
