>Addgene plasmid #45996 | pCAG-MCSn1 | addgene partial sequence | sequence record 71861 | EBV-rev 5'-GTGGTTTGTCCAAACTCATC-3'
GGCCGCTGGCGACCGGTGGATCCCGGGCCCGCGGTACCGTCGACTGCAGAATTCGAAGCTTGAGCTCGAG
ATCTGAGTCCATGGTGGAAGCTACTGTACACCAACCTGTCAGGAGAGGAAAGAGAAGAAGGTTAGTACAA
TTGTCTAGAGCCGCCGGTCACACGCCAGAAGCCGAACCCCGCCCTGCCCCGTCCCCCCCGAAGGCAGCCG
TCCCCCCGCGGACAGCCCCGAGGCTGGAGAGGGAGAAGGGGACGGCGGCGCGGCGACGCACGAAGGCCCT
CCCCGCCCATTTCCTTCCTGCCGGCGCCGCACCGCTTCGCCCCGCGCCCGCTAGAGGGGGTGCGGCGGCG
CCTCCCAGATTTCGGCTCCGCACAGATTTGGGACAAAGGAAGTCCCTGCGCCCTCTCGCACGATTACCAT
AAAAGGCAATGGCTGCGGCTCGCCGCGCCTCGACAGCCGCCGGCGCTCCGGGGGCCGCCGCGCCCCTCCC
CCGAGCCCTCCCCGGCCCGAGGCGGCCCCGCCCCGCCCGGCACCCCCACCTGCCGCCACCCCCCGCCCGG
CACGGCGAGCCCC
