>Addgene plasmid #45996 | pCAG-MCSn1 | addgene partial sequence | sequence record 72339 | pCAGGS5 5'-ggttcggcttctggcgtgtgacc-3'
CTTCTTCTCTTTCCTCTCCTGACAGGTTGGTGTACAGTAGCTTCCACCATGGACTCAGATCTCGAGCTCA
AGCTTCGAATTCTGCAGTCGACGGTACCGCGGGCCCGGGATCCACCGGTCGCCAGCGGCCGCTAGCTCGA
CATGATAAGATACATTGATGAGTTTGGACAAACCACAACTAGAATGCAGTGAAAAAAATGCTTTATTTGT
GAAATTTGTGATGCTATTGCTTTATTTGTGAAATTTGTGATGCTATTGCTTTATTTGTAACCATTATAAG
CTGCAATAAACAAGTTAACAACAACAATTGCATTCATTTTATGTTTCAGGTTCAGGGGGAGGTGTGGGAG
GTTTTTTAAAGCAAGTAAAACCTCTACAAATGTGGTAGATCCATTTAAATGTTAATTAACTAGCCATGAC
CAAAATCCCTTAACGTGAGTTTTCGTTCCACTGAGCGTCAGACCCCGTAGAAAAGATCAAAGGATCTTCT
TGAGATCCTTTTTTTCTGCGCGTAATCTGCTGCTTGCAAACAAAAAAACCACCGCTACCAGCGGTGGTTT
GTTTGCCGGATCAAGAGCTACCAACTCTTTTTCCGAAGGTAACTGGCTTCAGCAGAGCGCAGATACCAAA
TACTGTTCTTCTAGTGTAGCCGTAGTTAGGCCACCACTTCAAGAACTCTGTAGCACCGCCTACATACCTC
GCTCTGCTAATCCTGTTACCAGTGGCTGCTGCCAGTGGCGATAAGTCGTGTCTTACCGGGTTGGACTCAA
GACGATAGTTACCGGATAAGGCGCAGCGGTCGGGCTGAACGGGGG
